>Addgene plasmid #227685 | pLKO.1-shControl-EGFP | addgene full sequence | sequence record 456858 | Addgene NGS Result
CCTGGATGGAGTGGGACAGAGAAATTAACAATTACACAAGCTTAATACACTCCTTAATTGAAGAATCGCA
AAACCAGCAAGAAAAGAATGAACAAGAATTATTGGAATTAGATAAATGGGCAAGTTTGTGGAATTGGTTT
AACATAACAAATTGGCTGTGGTATATAAAATTATTCATAATGATAGTAGGAGGCTTGGTAGGTTTAAGAA
TAGTTTTTGCTGTACTTTCTATAGTGAATAGAGTTAGGCAGGGATATTCACCATTATCGTTTCAGACCCA
CCTCCCAACCCCGAGGGGACCCGACAGGCCCGAAGGAATAGAAGAAGAAGGTGGAGAGAGAGACAGAGAC
AGATCCATTCGATTAGTGAACGGATCTCGACGGTATCGATCACGAGACTAGCCTCGAGCGGCCGCCCCCT
TCACCGAGGGCCTATTTCCCATGATTCCTTCATATTTGCATATACGATACAAGGCTGTTAGAGAGATAAT
TGGAATTAATTTGACTGTAAACACAAAGATATTAGTACAAAATACGTGACGTAGAAAGTAATAATTTCTT
GGGTAGTTTGCAGTTTTAAAATTATGTTTTAAAATGGACTATCATATGCTTACCGTAACTTGAAAGTATT
TCGATTTCTTGGCTTTATATATCTTGTGGAAAGGACGAAACACCGGAGTACTATTCATAACCGCAACCTC
GAGGTTGCGGTTATGAATAGTACTTTTTTGAATTCTCGACCTCGAGACAAATGGCAGTATTCATCCACAA
TTTTAAAAGAAAAGGGGGGATTGGGGGGTACAGTGCAGGGGAAAGAATAGTAGACATAATAGCAACAGAC
ATACAAACTAAAGAATTACAAAAACAAATTACAAAAATTCAAAATTTTCGGGTTTATTACAGGGACAGCA
GAGATCCACTTTGGCCGCGGCTCGAGGGGGTTGGGGTTGCGCCTTTTCCAAGGCAGCCCTGGGTTTGCGC
AGGGACGCGGCTGCTCTGGGCGTGGTTCCGGGAAACGCAGCGGCGCCGACCCTGGGTCTCGCACATTCTT
CACGTCCGTTCGCAGCGTCACCCGGATCTTCGCCGCTACCCTTGTGGGCCCCCCGGCGACGCTTCCTGCT
CCGCCCCTAAGTCGGGAAGGTTCCTTGCGGTTCGCGGCGTGCCGGACGTGACAAACGGAAGCCGCACGTC
TCACTAGTTATTAATAGTAATCAATTACGGGGTCATTAGTTCATAGCCCATATATGGAGTTCCGCGTTAC
ATAACTTACGGTAAATGGCCCGCCTGGCTGACCGCCCAACGACCCCCGCCCATTGACGTCAATAATGACG
TATGTTCCCATAGTAACGCCAATAGGGACTTTCCATTGACGTCAATGGGTGGAGTATTTACGGTAAACTG
CCCACTTGGCAGTACATCAAGTGTATCATATGCCAAGTACGCCCCCTATTGACGTCAATGACGGTAAATG
GCCCGCCTGGCATTATGCCCAGTACATGACCTTATGGGACTTTCCTACTTGGCAGTACATCTACGTATTA
GTCATCGCTATTACCATGGTCGAGGTGAGCCCCACGTTCTGCTTCACTCTCCCCATCTCCCCCCCCTCCC
CACCCCCAATTTTGTATTTATTTATTTTTTAATTATTTTGTGCAGCGATGGGGGCGGGGGGGGGGGGGGG
GCGCGCCAGGGGGGGGGGGGGGGGGGGAGGGGGGGGGSGGGGSGAGGCGGAGAGGTGCGGCGGCAGCCAA
TCAGAGCGGCGCGCTCCGAAAGTTTCCTTTTATGGCGAGGCGGCGGCGGCGGCGGCCCTATAAAAAGCGA
AGCGCGCGGCGGGCGGGAGTCGCTGCGCGCTGCCTTCGCCCCGTGCCCCGCTCCGCCGCCGCCTCGCGCC
GCCCGCCCCGGCTCTGACTGACCGCGTTACTCCCACAGGTGAGCGGGCGGGACGGCCCTTCTCCTCCGGG
CTGTAATTAGCGCTTGGTTTAATGACGGCTTGTTTCTTTTCTGTGGCTGCGTGAAAGCCTTGAGGGGCTC
CGGGAGGGCCCTTTGTGCGGGGGGAGCGGCTCGGGGGGTGCGTGCGTGTGTGTGTGCGTGGGGAGCGCCG
CGTGCGGCTCCGCGCTGCCCGGCGGCTGTGAGCGCTGCGGGCGCGGCGCGGGGCTTTGTGCGCTCCGCAG
TGTGCGCGAGGGGAGCGCGGCCGGGGGCGGTGCCCCGCGGTGCGGGGGGGGCTGCGAGGGGAACAAAGGC
TGCGTGCGGGGTGTGTGCGTGGGGGGGTGAGCAGGGGGTGTGGGCGCGTCGGTCGGGCTGCAACCCCCCC
TGCACCCCCCTCCCCGAGTTGCTGAGCACGGCCCGGCTTCGGGTGCGGGGCTCCGTACGGGGCGTGGCGC
GGGGCTCGCCGTGCCGGGCGGGGGGTGGCGGCAGGTGGGGGTGCCGGGCGGGGCGGGGCCGCCTCGGGCC
GGGGRGGGCTCGGGGGAGGGGCGCGGCGGCCCCCGGAGCGCCGGCGGCTGTCGAGGCGCGGCGAGCCGCA
GCCATTGCCTTTTATGGTAATCGTGCGAGAGGGCGCAGGGACTTCCTTTGTCCCAAATCTGTGCGGAGCC
GAAATCTGGGAGGCGCCGCCGCACCCCCTCTAGCGGGCGCGGGGCGAAGCGGTGCGGCGCCGGCAGGAAG
GAAATGGGCGGGGAGGGCCTTCGTGCGTCGCCGCGCCGCCGTCCCCTTCTCCCTCTCCAGCCTCGGGGCT
GTCCGCGGGGGGACGGCTGCCTTCGGGGGGGACGGGGCAGGGCGGGGTTCGGCTTCTGGCGTGTGACCGG
CGGCTCTAGAGCCTCTGCTAACCATGTTCATGCCTTCTTCTTTTTCCTACAGCTCCTGGGCAACGTGCTG
GTTATTGTGCTGTCTCATCATTTTGGCAAAGAATTCGCGGCCGCTAGCGCTACCGGTCGCCACCATGGTG
AGCAAGGGCGAGGAGCTGTTCACCGGGGTGGTGCCCATCCTGGTCGAGCTGGACGGCGACGTAAACGGCC
ACAAGTTCAGCGTGTCCGGCGAGGGCGAGGGCGATGCCACCTACGGCAAGCTGACCCTGAAGTTCATCTG
CACCACCGGCAAGCTGCCCGTGCCCTGGCCCACCCTCGTGACCACCCTGACCTACGGCGTGCAGTGCTTC
AGCCGCTACCCCGACCACATGAAGCAGCACGACTTCTTCAAGTCCGCCATGCCCGAAGGCTACGTCCAGG
AGCGCACCATCTTCTTCAAGGACGACGGCAACTACAAGACCCGCGCCGAGGTGAAGTTCGAGGGCGACAC
CCTGGTGAACCGCATCGAGCTGAAGGGCATCGACTTCAAGGAGGACGGCAACATCCTGGGGCACAAGCTG
GAGTACAACTACAACAGCCACAACGTCTATATCATGGCCGACAAGCAGAAGAACGGCATCAAGGTGAACT
TCAAGATCCGCCACAACATCGAGGACGGCAGCGTGCAGCTCGCCGACCACTACCAGCAGAACACCCCCAT
CGGCGACGGCCCCGTGCTGCTGCCCGACAACCACTACCTGAGCACCCAGTCCGCCCTGAGCAAAGACCCC
AACGAGAAGCGCGATCACATGGTCCTGCTGGAGTTCGTGACCGCCGCCGGGATCACTCTCGGCATGGACG
AGCTGTACAAGTAGGAATTCGTCGAGGGACCTAATAACTTCGTATAGCATACATTATACGAAGTTATACA
TGTTTAAGGGTTCCGGTTCCACTAGGTACAATTCGATATCAAGCTTATCGATAATCAACCTCTGGATTAC
AAAATTTGTGAAAGATTGACTGGTATTCTTAACTATGTTGCTCCTTTTACGCTATGTGGATACGCTGCTT
TAATGCCTTTGTATCATGCTATTGCTTCCCGTATGGCTTTCATTTTCTCCTCCTTGTATAAATCCTGGTT
GCTGTCTCTTTATGAGGAGTTGTGGCCCGTTGTCAGGCAACGTGGCGTGGTGTGCACTGTGTTTGCTGAC
GCAACCCCCACTGGTTGGGGCATTGCCACCACCTGTCAGCTCCTTTCCGGGACTTTCGCTTTCCCCCTCC
CTATTGCCACGGCGGAACTCATCGCCGCCTGCCTTGCCCGCTGCTGGACAGGGGCTCGGCTGTTGGGCAC
TGACAATTCCGTGGTGTTGTCGGGGAAATCATCGTCCTTTCCTTGGCTGCTCGCCTGTGTTGCCACCTGG
ATTCTGCGCGGGACGTCCTTCTGCTACGTCCCTTCGGCCCTCAATCCAGCGGACCTTCCTTCCCGCGGCC
TGCTGCCGGCTCTGCGGCCTCTTCCGCGTCTTCGCCTTCGCCCTCAGACGAGTCGGATCTCCCTTTGGGC
CGCCTCCCCGCATCGATACCGTCGACCTCGATCGAGACCTAGAAAAACATGGAGCAATCACAAGTAGCAA
TACAGCAGCTACCAATGCTGATTGTGCCTGGCTAGAAGCACAAGAGGAGGAGGAGGTGGGTTTTCCAGTC
ACACCTCAGGTACCTTTAAGACCAATGACTTACAAGGCAGCTGTAGATCTTAGCCACTTTTTAAAAGAAA
AGGGGGGACTGGAAGGGCTAATTCACTCCCAACGAAGACAAGATCTGCTTTTTGCTTGTACTGGGTCTCT
CTGGTTAGACCAGATCTGAGCCTGGGAGCTCTCTGGCTAACTAGGGAACCCACTGCTTAAGCCTCAATAA
AGCTTGCCTTGAGTGCTTCAAGTAGTGTGTGCCCGTCTGTTGTGTGACTCTGGTAACTAGAGATCCCTCA
GACCCTTTTAGTCAGTGTGGAAAATCTCTAGCAGTAGTAGTTCATGTCATCTTATTATTCAGTATTTATA
ACTTGCAAAGAAATGAATATCAGAGAGTGAGAGGAACTTGTTTATTGCAGCTTATAATGGTTACAAATAA
AGCAATAGCATCACAAATTTCACAAATAAAGCATTTTTTTCACTGCATTCTAGTTGTGGTTTGTCCAAAC
TCATCAATGTATCTTATCATGTCTGGCTCTAGCTATCCCGCCCCTAACTCCGCCCATCCCGCCCCTAACT
CCGCCCAGTTCCGCCCATTCTCCGCCCCATGGCTGACTAATTTTTTTTATTTATGCAGAGGCCGAGGCCG
CCTCGGCCTCTGAGCTATTCCAGAAGTAGTGAGGAGGCTTTTTTGGAGGCCTAGGGACGTACCCAATTCG
CCCTATAGTGAGTCGTATTACGCGCGCTCACTGGCCGTCGTTTTACAACGTCGTGACTGGGAAAACCCTG
GCGTTACCCAACTTAATCGCCTTGCAGCACATCCCCCTTTCGCCAGCTGGCGTAATAGCGAAGAGGCCCG
CACCGATCGCCCTTCCCAACAGTTGCGCAGCCTGAATGGCGAATGGG
[124 nt withheld, positions 5368-5491]
C
[91 nt withheld, positions 5493-5583]
A
[49 nt withheld, positions 5585-5633]
CCTTTGACGTTGGAGTCCACGTTCTTT
[37 nt withheld, positions 5661-5697]
ACCCTATCTCGGTCTATTCTTTTGATTTATAAGGGATTTTGCCGATTTCGGCCTATTGGTTAAAAAATGA
GCTGATTTAACAAAAATTTAACGCGAATTTTAACAAAATATTAACGCTTACAATTTAGGTGGCACTTTTC
GGGGAAATGTGCGCGGAACCCCTATTTGTTTATTTTTCTAAATACATTCAAATATGTATCCGCTCATGAG
ACAATAACCCTGATAAATGCTTCAATAATATTGAAAAAGGAAGAGTATGAGTATTCAACATTTCCGTGTC
GCCCTTATTCCCTTTTTTGCGGCATTTTGCCTTCCTGTTTTTGCTCACCCAGAAACGCTGGTGAAAGTAA
AAGATGCTGAAGATCAGTTGGGTGCACGAGTGGGTTACATCGAACTGGATCTCAACAGCGGTAAGATCCT
TGAGAGTTTTCGCCCCGAAGAACGTTTTCCAATGATGAGCACTTTTAAAGTTCTGCTATGTGGCGCGGTA
TTATCCCGTATTGACGCCGGGCAAGAGCAACTCGGTCGCCGCATACACTATTCTCAGAATGACTTGGTTG
AGTACTCACCAGTCACAGAAAAGCATCTTACGGATGGCATGACAGTAAGAGAATTATGCAGTGCTGCCAT
AACCATGAGTGATAACACTGCGGCCAACTTACTTCTGACAACGATCGGAGGACCGAAGGAGCTAACCGCT
TTTTTGCACAACATGGGGGATCATGTAACTCGCCTTGATCGTTGGGAACCGGAGCTGAATGAAGCCATAC
CAAACGACGAGCGTGACACCACGATGCCTGTAGCAATGGCAACAACGTTGCGCAAACTATTAACTGGCGA
ACTACTTACTCTAGCTTCCCGGCAACAATTAATAGACTGGATGGAGGCGGATAAAGTTGCAGGACCACTT
CTGCGCTCGGCCCTTCCGGCTGGCTGGTTTATTGCTGATAAATCTGGAGCCGGTGAGCGTGGGTCTCGCG
GTATCATTGCAGCACTGGGGCCAGATGGTAAGCCCTCCCGTATCGTAGTTATCTACACGACGGGGAGTCA
GGCAACTATGGATGAACGAAATAGACAGATCGCTGAGATAGGTGCCTCACTGATTAAGCATTGGTAACTG
TCAGACCAAGTTTACTCATATATACTTTAGATTGATTTAAAACTTCATTTTTAATTTAAAAGGATCTAGG
TGAAGATCCTTTTTGATAATCTCATGACCAAAATCCCTTAACGTGAGTTTTCGTTCCACTGAGCGTCAGA
CCCCGTAGAAAAGATCAAAGGATCTTCTTGAGATCCTTTTTTTCTGCGCGTAATCTGCTGCTTGCAAACA
AAAAAACCACCGCTACCAGCGGTGGTTTGTTTGCCGGATCAAGAGCTACCAACTCTTTTTCCGAAGGTAA
CTGGCTTCAGCAGAGCGCAGATACCAAATACTGTTCTTCTAGTGTAGCCGTAGTTAGGCCACCACTTCAA
GAACTCTGTAGCACCGCCTACATACCTCGCTCTGCTAATCCTGTTACCAGTGGCTGCTGCCAGTGGCGAT
AAGTCGTGTCTTACCGGGTTGGACTCAAGACGATAGTTACCGGATAAGGCGCAGCGGTCGGGCTGAACGG
GGGGTTCGTGCACACAGCCCAGCTTGGAGCGAACGACCTACACCGAACTGAGATACCTACAGCGTGAGCT
ATGAGAAAGCGCCACGCTTCCCGAAGGGAGAAAGGCGGACAGGTATCCGGTAAGCGGCAGGGTCGGAACA
GGAGAGCGCACGAGGGAGCTTCCAGGGGGAAACGCCTGGTATCTTTATAGTCCTGTCGGGTTTCGCCACC
TCTGACTTGAGCGTCGATTTTTGTGATGCTCGTCAGGGGGGCGGAGCCTATGGAAAAACGCCAGCAACGC
GGCCTTTTTACGGTTCCTGGCCTTTTGCTGGCCTTTTGCTCACATGTTCTTTCCTGCGTTATCCCCTGAT
TCTGTGGATAACCGTATTACCGCCTTTGAGTGAGCTGATACCGCTCGCCGCAGCCGAACGACCGAGCGCA
GCGAGTCAGTGAGCGAGGAAGCGGAAGAGCGCCCAATACGCAAACCGCCTCTCCCCGCGCGTTGGCCGAT
TCATTAATGCAGCTGGCACGACAGGTTTCCCGACTGGAAAGCGGGCAGTGAGCGCAACGCAATTAATGTG
AGTTAGCTCACTCATTAGGCACCCCAGGCTTTACACTTTATGCTTCCGGCTCGTATGTTGTGTGGAATTG
TGAGCGGATAACAATTTCACACAGGAAACAGCTATGACCATGATTACGCCAAGCGCGCAATTAACCCTCA
CTAAAGGGAACAAAAGCTGGAGCTGCAAGCTTAATGTAGTCTTATGCAATACTCTTGTAGTCTTGCAACA
TGGTAACGATGAGTTAGCAACATGCCTTACAAGGAGAGAAAAAGCACCGTGCATGCCGATTGGTGGAAGT
AAGGTGGTACGATCGTGCCTTATTAGGAAGGCAACAGACGGGTCTGACATGGATTGGACGAACCACTGAA
TTGCCGCATTGCAGAGATATTGTATTTAAGTGCCTAGCTCGATACATAAACGGGTCTCTCTGGTTAGACC
AGATCTGAGCCTGGGAGCTCTCTGGCTAACTAGGGAACCCACTGCTTAAGCCTCAATAAAGCTTGCCTTG
AGTGCTTCAAGTAGTGTGTGCCCGTCTGTTGTGTGACTCTGGTAACTAGAGATCCCTCAGACCCTTTTAG
TCAGTGTGGAAAATCTCTAGCAGTGGCGCCCGAACAGGGACTTGAAAGCGAAAGGGAAACCAGAGGAGCT
CTCTCGACGCAGGACTCGGCTTGCTGAAGCGCGCACGGCAAGAGGCGAGGGGCGGCGACTGGTGAGTACG
CCAAAAATTTTGACTAGCGGAGGCTAGAAGGAGAGAGATGGGTGCGAGAGCGTCAGTATTAAGCGGGGGA
GAATTAGATCGCGATGGGAAAAAATTCGGTTAAGGCCAGGGGGAAAGAAAAAATATAAATTAAAACATAT
AGTATGGGCAAGCAGGGAGCTAGAACGATTCGCAGTTAATCCTGGCCTGTTAGAAACATCAGAAGGCTGT
AGACAAATACTGGGACAGCTACAACCATCCCTTCAGACAGGATCAGAAGAACTTAGATCATTATATAATA
CAGTAGCAACCCTCTATTGTGTGCATCAAAGGATAGAGATAAAAGACACCAAGGAAGCTTTAGACAAGAT
AGAGGAAGAGCAAAACAAAAGTAAGACCACCGCACAGCAAGCGGCCGCTGATCTTCAGACCTGGAGGAGG
AGATATGAGGGACAATTGGAGAAGTGAATTATATAAATATAAAGTAGTAAAAATTGAACCATTAGGAGTA
GCACCCACCAAGGCAAAGAGAAGAGTGGTGCAGAGAGAAAAAAGAGCAGTGGGAATAGGAGCTTTGTTCC
TTGGGTTCTTGGGAGCAGCAGGAAGCACTATGGGCGCAGCGTCAATGACGCTGACGGTACAGGCCAGACA
ATTATTGTCTGGTATAGTGCAGCAGCAGAACAATTTGCTGAGGGCTATTGAGGCGCAACAGCATCTGTTG
CAACTCACAGTCTGGGGCATCAAGCAGCTCCAGGCAAGAATCCTGGCTGTGGAAAGATACCTAAAGGATC
AACAGCTCCTGGGGATTTGGGGTTGCTCTGGAAAACTCATTTGCACCACTGCTGTGCCTTGGAATGCTAG
TTGGAGTAATAAATCTCTGGAACAGATTTGGAATCACACGA
Features (pLannotate 1.2.2; 32 found; start..end, strand, type, name):
    276..376     +  CDS            Rev (fragment): human immunodeficiency virus 1 (HIV-1) Rev protein; rev; enhances nuclear export of unspliced and incompletely spliced viral mRNAs
    426..666     +  promoter       U6 promoter: RNA polymerase III promoter for human U6 snRNA
    771..888     +  misc_feature   cPPT/CTS: central polypurine tract and central termination sequence of HIV-1
    937..1198    +  promoter       hPGK promoter (fragment): human phosphoglycerate kinase 1 promoter
   1255..1558    +  enhancer       CMV enhancer: human cytomegalovirus immediate early enhancer
   1560..1835    +  promoter       chicken β-actin promoter: No description available
   1836..2852    +  intron         chimeric intron: chimera between introns from chicken β-actin and rabbit β-globin
   2935..3651    +  CDS            EGFP: EGFP is a basic (constitutively fluorescent) green fluorescent protein published in 1996, derived from Aequorea victoria. It is reported to be a rapidly-maturing weak dimer with moderate acid sensitivity.
   3674..3707    +  protein_bind   loxP: Cre-mediated recombination occurs in the 8-bp core sequence (GCATACAT). Cre recombinase
   3740..3763    +  misc_feature   MCS (fragment): pBluescript multiple cloning site
   3763..4351    +  misc_feature   WPRE: woodchuck hepatitis virus posttranscriptional regulatory element
   4352..4371    +  misc_feature   MCS (fragment): pBluescript multiple cloning site
   4373..4558    +  CDS            nef (fragment): NEF_HV1Z2 - Experimental evidence at protein level: Swiss-Prot protein existence level 1. Extracellular Nef protein targets CD4(+) T-lymphocytes for apoptosis by interacting with CXCR4 surface receptors. From Human immunodeficiency virus type 1 group M subtype D (isolate Z2/CDC-Z34) (HIV-1).
   4560..4793    +  LTR            3' LTR (ΔU3): self-inactivating 3' long terminal repeat (LTR) from HIV-1
   4865..4986    +  polyA_signal   SV40 poly(A) signal: SV40 polyadenylation signal
   5026..5161    +  rep_origin     SV40 ori: SV40 origin of replication
   5182..5200    -  promoter       T7 promoter: promoter for bacteriophage T7 RNA polymerase
   5208..5363    +  CDS            lacZα (fragment): LacZα fragment of β-galactosidase; lacZ fragment
   5368..5796    +  rep_origin     f1 ori (sequence partly withheld): f1 bacteriophage origin of replication; arrow indicates direction of (+) strand synthesis
   5849..5953    +  promoter       AmpR promoter: bla
   5954..6814    +  CDS            AmpR: β-lactamase; bla; confers resistance to ampicillin, carbenicillin, and related antibiotics
   6985..7573    +  rep_origin     ori: high-copy-number ColE1/pMB1/pBR322/pUC origin of replication
   7756..7848    +  CDS            lacI (fragment): lac repressor; lacI; The lac repressor binds to the lac operator to inhibit transcription in E. coli. This inhibition can be relieved by adding lactose or isopropyl-β-D-thiogalactopyranoside (IPTG).
   7861..7882    +  protein_bind   CAP binding site: CAP binding activates transcription in the presence of cAMP. E. coli catabolite activator protein
   7897..7927    +  promoter       lac promoter: promoter for the E. coli lac operon
   7935..7951    +  protein_bind   lac operator: The lac repressor binds to the lac operator to inhibit transcription in E. coli. This inhibition can be relieved by adding lactose or isopropyl-β-D-thiogalactopyranoside (IPTG). lac repressor encoded by lacI
   7996..8014    +  promoter       T3 promoter: promoter for bacteriophage T3 RNA polymerase
   8042..8268    +  promoter       RSV promoter: Rous sarcoma virus enhancer/promoter
   8269..8449    +  LTR            5' LTR (truncated): truncated 5' long terminal repeat (LTR) from HIV-1
   8496..8621    +  misc_feature   HIV-1 Ψ: packaging signal of human immunodeficiency virus type 1
   8605..8968    +  CDS            HIV-1 gag (fragment): gag protein from human immunodeficiency virus 1; gag
   9114..9347    +  misc_feature   RRE: The Rev response element (RRE) of HIV-1 allows for Rev-dependent mRNA export from the nucleus to the cytoplasm.
