[The description below was written by a language model from this plasmid's Addgene catalogue record and pLannotate feature annotations shown in this document.]
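Description:
pLKO.1-shControl-EGFP is a third-generation, self-inactivating HIV-1 lentiviral shRNA vector built on the pLKO.1 backbone and catalogued as a mammalian expression plasmid. It is propagated in E. coli through a high-copy ColE1/pUC-type origin and selected with ampicillin via the β-lactamase gene. An f1 origin, an SV40 origin and poly(A) signal, and remnants of a pBluescript-style lac/T3/T7 region are also present in the backbone. The viral portion comprises a chimeric RSV promoter fused to a truncated 5' LTR, the Ψ packaging signal with a partial gag sequence, the RRE for Rev-dependent nuclear export of the genomic RNA, a cPPT/CTS, and a ΔU3 3' LTR that disables LTR promoter activity after integration. These elements allow packaging when helper functions are supplied in trans.

The payload consists of two expression units. A human U6 RNA polymerase III promoter drives a short hairpin RNA that, according to the record, is a scrambled version of an shRNA targeting Atg7 and so serves as a non-targeting control. The hairpin itself is not annotated in the feature table but would lie between the U6 promoter and the cPPT. Downstream, only a fragment of the hPGK promoter remains, and no puromycin resistance gene is annotated. In its place is a CAG-type cassette (CMV enhancer, chicken β-actin promoter and chimeric intron) that drives EGFP, followed by a single loxP site and a WPRE to enhance transcript expression. EGFP marks transfected or transduced cells, so the construct acts as the matched fluorescent control for knockdown experiments. The associated publication concerns astrocyte morphology and synapse maintenance.
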