Addgene plasmid #227685: pLKO.1-shControl-EGFP
Purpose: Expresses EGFP and scramble of shRNA targeting Atg7
Depositing lab: Cagla Eroglu. Depositing organization: Duke University. Publication: PD-linked LRRK2 G2019S mutation impairs astrocyte morphology and synapse maintenance via ERM hyperphosphorylation. Wang S, Baumert R, Séjourné G, Bindu DS, Dimond K, Sakers K, Vazquez L, Moore JL, Tan CX, Takano T, Rodriguez MP, Brose N, Bradley L, Lessing R, Soderling SH, La Spada AR, Eroglu C. eLife 2025 [Reviewed Preprint] 14:RP107556. doi: https://doi.org/10.7554/eLife.107556.1.
Backbone
  Vector backbone: pLKO.1
  Vector type: Mammalian Expression
Growth in bacteria
  Bacterial resistance: Ampicillin, 100 μg/mL
  Growth temperature: 37°C
  Growth strain: NEB Stable
  Copy number: Unknown
Gene/Insert
  Gene/Insert name: scrambled shRNA control
  gRNA/shRNA sequence: GTTGCGGTTATGAATAGTACT
Terms and licenses: Academic/Nonprofit Terms; Industry Terms: Not Available to Industry
Depositor comments: Please visit https://doi.org/10.1101/2023.04.09.536178 for bioRxiv preprint.
How to cite: pLKO.1-shControl-EGFP was a gift from Cagla Eroglu (Addgene plasmid # 227685 ; http://n2t.net/addgene:227685 ; RRID:Addgene_227685)
